>Addgene plasmid #88543 | pDONR223-ZNF426 | depositor partial sequence | sequence record 172147 | insert
ATGGCAGCTGCTGATTTGTCCCATGGACATTATCTTTCTGGGGACCCAGTTTGCCTTCATGAAGAAAAGA
CACCAGCAGGAAGAATAGTGGCTGACTGCCTAACAGATTGTTATCAGGATTCAGTGACCTTTGACGATGT
GGCTGTGGACTTCACCCAGGAGGAGTGGACTTTACTGGACTCAACTCAGAGAAGCCTCTACAGTGACGTG
ATGCTGGAGAACTACAAGAACCTGGCCACAGTAGGAGGTCAGATCATCAAACCCAGTCTAATCTCTTGGT
TGGAACAAGAAGAGTCAAGGACAGTTCAGGGAGGAGTTCTCCAAGGATGGGAAATGCGACTTGAAACCCA
GTGGTCTATACTTCAGCAGGACTTTTTGAGGGGTCAGACATCCATTGGGATACAATTGGAAGGAAAACAC
AATGGAAGGGAACTCTGTGACTGTGAGCAATGTGGAGAAGTCTTCAGTGAACACTCATGCCTTAAGACGC
ACGTGAGAACTCAAAGTACAGGGAACACTCATGACTGTAATCAGTATGGAAAAGATTTCCTTACCCTGTG
TGAGAAAACCTCTACTGGTGAGAAACTTTCTGAGTTTAATCAGAGTGAAAAAATCTTCAGCCTGACACCA
AATATTGTATACCAGAGAACTAGCACACAAGAAAAGTCATTTGAATGTAGTCACTGTGGAAAATCCTTCA
TTAATGAGTCATACCTTCAGGCACATATGAGAACTCACAATGGAGAAAAACTCTACGAATGGAGGAATTA
TGGGCCAGGTTTTATTGACTCTACAAGCCTTTCTGTGCTTATAGAAACCCTCAATGCAAAAAAGCCCTAC
AAATGTAAGGAATGTGGAAAAGGCTATAGATACCCAGCCTACCTCAGTATTCACATGCGAACCCACACTG
GGGAGAAACCATATGAATGTAAGGAATGTGGGAAAGCCTTCAATTATTCCAACTCATTTCAGATACATGG
AAGAACTCACACTGGAGAGAAACCCTATGTATGTAAGGAATGTGGGAAAGCCTTCACTCAGTACTCGGGC
CTTAGTATGCATGTACGATCTCACAGTGGAGACAAGCCCTATGAATGTAAGGAATGTGGGAAATCCTTCC
TTACATCCTCACGCCTTATTCAACATATAAGAACTCACACTGGAGAGAAGCCTTTTGTATGTGTTGAATG
TGGGAAAGCCTTTGCAGTTTCCTCAAATCTTAGTGGACATTTGAGAACTCACACTGAAGAGAAGGCCTGT
GAGTGTAAGATATGTGGGAAAGTATTTGGGTATCCCTCATGTCTTAATAATCACATGCGAACGCACAGTG
CCCAGAAACCATACACCTGTAAGGAATGTGGGAAGGCTTTTAACTATTCCACCCACCTTAAAATTCACAT
GCGAATCCACACTGGAGAAAAACCCTATGAGTGTAAACAATGTGGAAAGGCCTTCAGTCATTCCAGTTCA
TTTCAAATACATGAAAGGACTCACACTGGAGAGAAACCCTATGAATGCAAGGAGTGTGGGAAAGCCTTCA
CGTGTTCCAGTTCCTTTAGAATTCATGAAAAAACTCACACAGAAGAGAAACCCTATAAATGTCAGCAATG
CGGGAAAGCTTACAGTCATCCCCGTTCACTTCGAAGACATGAACAAATTCACTAG
