[The description below was written by a language model from this plasmid's Addgene catalogue record.]
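Description:
pDONR223-ZNF426 is a Gateway donor-type (entry) clone built on the Invitrogen pDONR223 backbone, recorded as about 3 kb without insert. It is a bacterial propagation and cloning plasmid rather than an expression vector. It is maintained at high copy in E. coli and selected with spectinomycin. No feature table is supplied, so the origin of replication, the exact attachment sites flanking the insert and any other backbone elements are not itemised. The listed M13 forward and reverse sequencing primers indicate that standard primer sites flank the cloned region.

The insert is the human ZNF426 open reading frame (also known as K-RBP), a zinc finger transcription factor, recorded at 1665 bp and introduced by Gateway cloning. The last nucleotide of the stop codon has been removed, leaving the reading frame open at its 3′ end. After recombinational transfer into a suitable destination vector, the ORF can therefore be read through into a C-terminal tag or fusion partner. The record states no promoter, tag or reporter, which fits a donor vector: expression elements are supplied by whichever destination vector receives the ORF.

The plasmid belongs to the Human TFome Collection, a comprehensive library of human transcription factors assembled for cell fate engineering, and the depositor notes that it represents the ORFeome-derived subset of that collection. Its typical use is as a sequence-verifiable source clone from which ZNF426 is shuttled by Gateway recombination into expression vectors, either for individual study or for pooled transcription factor overexpression screens.
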