Addgene plasmid #88543: pDONR223-ZNF426
Purpose: Donor Vector containing ZNF426 transcription factor, part of the Human TFome Collection
Depositing lab: Marc Vidal. Depositing organization: Dana-Farber Cancer Institute. Publication: A comprehensive library of human transcription factors for cell fate engineering. Ng AHM, Khoshakhlagh P, Rojo Arias JE, Pasquini G, Wang K, Swiersy A, Shipman SL, Appleton E, Kiaee K, Kohman RE, Vernet A, Dysart M, Leeper K, Saylor W, Huang JY, Graveline A, Taipale J, Hill DE, Vidal M, Melero-Martin JM, Busskamp V, Church GM. Nat Biotechnol. 2021 Apr;39(4):510-519. doi: 10.1038/s41587-020-0742-6. Epub 2020 Nov 30. PubMed 33257861.
Backbone
  Vector backbone: pDONR223
  Backbone manufacturer: Invitrogen
  Backbone size w/o insert (bp): 3000
  Vector type: Gateway Donor Vector
Growth in bacteria
  Bacterial resistance: Spectinomycin, 50 μg/mL
  Growth temperature: 37°C
  Growth strain: DH5alpha
  Copy number: High Copy
Gene/Insert
  Gene/Insert name: ZNF426
  Species: H. sapiens (human)
  Insert size (bp): 1665
  Mutation: Last nucleotide of stop codon removed to allow for Gateway C-terminal fusions
  Entrez Gene: ZNF426 (a.k.a. K-RBP)
  Cloning method: Gateway Cloning
  Sequencing primers: 5′ M13F(-21); 3′ M13R
Terms and licenses: Academic/Nonprofit Terms; Industry Terms: Not Available to Industry
Depositor comments: Represents the ORFeome subset of the TFome
How to cite: pDONR223-ZNF426 was a gift from Marc Vidal (Addgene plasmid # 88543 ; http://n2t.net/addgene:88543 ; RRID:Addgene_88543)
